>Addgene plasmid #147742 | pCIneo-MS2-HA_V | depositor full sequence | sequence record 290189 | Full Sequence
TCAATATTGGCCATTAGCCATATTATTCATTGGTTATATAGCATAAATCAATATTGGCTATTGGCCATTG
CATACGTTGTATCTATATCATAATATGTACATTTATATTGGCTCATGTCCAATATGACCGCCATGTTGGC
ATTGATTATTGACTAGTTATTAATAGTAATCAATTACGGGGTCATTAGTTCATAGCCCATATATGGAGTT
CCGCGTTACATAACTTACGGTAAATGGCCCGCCTGGCTGACCGCCCAACGACCCCCGCCCATTGACGTCA
ATAATGACGTATGTTCCCATAGTAACGCCAATAGGGACTTTCCATTGACGTCAATGGGTGGAGTATTTAC
GGTAAACTGCCCACTTGGCAGTACATCAAGTGTATCATATGCCAAGTCCGCCCCCTATTGACGTCAATGA
CGGTAAATGGCCCGCCTGGCATTATGCCCAGTACATGACCTTACGGGACTTTCCTACTTGGCAGTACATC
TACGTATTAGTCATCGCTATTACCATGGTGATGCGGTTTTGGCAGTACACCAATGGGCGTGGATAGCGGT
TTGACTCACGGGGATTTCCAAGTCTCCACCCCATTGACGTCAATGGGAGTTTGTTTTGGCACCAAAATCA
ACGGGACTTTCCAAAATGTCGTAACAACTGCGATCGCCCGCCCCGTTGACGCAAATGGGCGGTAGGCGTG
TACGGTGGGAGGTCTATATAAGCAGAGCTCGTTTAGTGAACCGTCAGATCACTAGAAGCTTTATTGCGGT
AGTTTATCACAGTTAAATTGCTAACGCAGTCAGTGCTTCTGACACAACAGTCTCGAACTTAAGCTGCAGT
GACTCTCTTAAGGTAGCCTTGCAGAAGTTGGTCGTGAGGCACTGGGCAGGTAAGTATCAAGGTTACAAGA
CAGGTTTAAGGAGACCAATAGAAACTGGGCTTGTCGAGACAGAGAAGACTCTTGCGTTTCTGATAGGCAC
CTATTGGTCTTACTGACATCCACTTTGCCTTTCTCTCCACAGGTGTCCACTCCCAGTTCAATTACAGCTC
TTAAGGCTAGAGTACTTAATACGACTCACTATAGGCTAGCAATTGCGGCCACCATGGCTTCTAACTTTAC
TCAGTTCGTTCTCGTCGACAATGGCGGAACTGGCGACGTGACTGTCGCCCCAAGCAACTTCGCTAACGGG
GTCGCTGAATGGATCAGCTCTAACTCGCGATCACAGGCTTACAAAGTAACCTGTAGCGTTCGTCAGAGCT
CTGCGCAGAATCGCAAATACACCATCAAAGTCGAGGTGCCTAAAGTGGCAACCCAGACTGTTGGTGGTGA
AGAGCTTCCTGTAGCCGGATGGAGATCTTACTTAAATATGGAACTAACCATTCCAATTTTCGCCACGAAT
TCCGACTGCGAGCTTATTGTTAAGGCAATGCAAGGTCTCCTAAAAGATGGAAACCCGATTCCCTCGGCCA
TCGCGGCCAACTCCGGCATCTACGGAGGTGGAGGTGGATCTGGTGGATCTCCTCCACATATGGCTTACCC
ATACGATGTTCCAGATTACGCTCCTCCACTCGAGAATTCACGCGTGGTACCTCTAGAGTCGACCCGGGCG
GCCGCTTCCCTTTAGTGAGGGTTAATGCTTCGAGCAGACATGATAAGATACATTGATGAGTTTGGACAAA
CCACAACTAGAATGCAGTGAAAAAAATGCTTTATTTGTGAAATTTGTGATGCTATTGCTTTATTTGTAAC
CATTATAAGCTGCAATAAACAAGTTAACAACAACAATTGCATTCATTTTATGTTTCAGGTTCAGGGGGAG
ATGTGGGAGGTTTTTTAAAGCAAGTAAAACCTCTACAAATGTGGTAAAATCCGATAAGGATCGATCCGGG
CTGGCGTAATAGCGAAGAGGCCCGCACCGATCGCCCTTCCCAACAGTTGCGCAGCCTGAATGGCGAATGG
[124 nt withheld, positions 1961-2084]
C
[91 nt withheld, positions 2086-2176]
A
[49 nt withheld, positions 2178-2226]
CCTTTGACGTTGGAGTCCACGTTCTTT
[37 nt withheld, positions 2254-2290]
ACCCTATCTCGGTCTATTCTTTTGATTTATAAGGGATTTTGCCGATTTCGGCCTATTGGTTAAAAAATGA
GCTGATTTAACAAAAATTTAACGCGAATTTTAACAAAATATTAACGCTTACAATTTCCTGATGCGGTATT
TTCTCCTTACGCATCTGTGCGGTATTTCACACCGCATACGCGGATCTGCGCAGCACCATGGCCTGAAATA
ACCTCTGAAAGAGGAACTTGGTTAGGTACCTTCTGAGGCGGAAAGAACCAGCTGTGGAATGTGTGTCAGT
TAGGGTGTGGAAAGTCCCCAGGCTCCCCAGCAGGCAGAAGTATGCAAAGCATGCATCTCAATTAGTCAGC
AACCAGGTGTGGAAAGTCCCCAGGCTCCCCAGCAGGCAGAAGTATGCAAAGCATGCATCTCAATTAGTCA
GCAACCATAGTCCCGCCCCTAACTCCGCCCATCCCGCCCCTAACTCCGCCCAGTTCCGCCCATTCTCCGC
CCCATGGCTGACTAATTTTTTTTATTTATGCAGAGGCCGAGGCCGCCTCGGCCTCTGAGCTATTCCAGAA
GTAGTGAGGAGGCTTTTTTGGAGGCCTAGGCTTTTGCAAAAAGCTTGATTCTTCTGACACAACAGTCTCG
AACTTAAGGCTAGAGCCACCATGATTGAACAAGATGGATTGCACGCAGGTTCTCCGGCCGCTTGGGTGGA
GAGGCTATTCGGCTATGACTGGGCACAACAGACAATCGGCTGCTCTGATGCCGCCGTGTTCCGGCTGTCA
GCGCAGGGGCGCCCGGTTCTTTTTGTCAAGACCGACCTGTCCGGTGCCCTGAATGAACTGCAGGACGAGG
CAGCGCGGCTATCGTGGCTGGCCACGACGGGCGTTCCTTGCGCAGCTGTGCTCGACGTTGTCACTGAAGC
GGGAAGGGACTGGCTGCTATTGGGCGAAGTGCCGGGGCAGGATCTCCTGTCATCTCACCTTGCTCCTGCC
GAGAAAGTATCCATCATGGCTGATGCAATGCGGCGGCTGCATACGCTTGATCCGGCTACCTGCCCATTCG
ACCACCAAGCGAAACATCGCATCGAGCGAGCACGTACTCGGATGGAAGCCGGTCTTGTCGATCAGGATGA
TCTGGACGAAGAGCATCAGGGGCTCGCGCCAGCCGAACTGTTCGCCAGGCTCAAGGCGCGCATGCCCGAC
GGCGAGGATCTCGTCGTGACCCATGGCGATGCCTGCTTGCCGAATATCATGGTGGAAAATGGCCGCTTTT
CTGGATTCATCGACTGTGGCCGGCTGGGTGTGGCGGACCGCTATCAGGACATAGCGTTGGCTACCCGTGA
TATTGCTGAAGAGCTTGGCGGCGAATGGGCTGACCGCTTCCTCGTGCTTTACGGTATCGCCGCTCCCGAT
TCGCAGCGCATCGCCTTCTATCGCCTTCTTGACGAGTTCTTCTGAGCGGGACTCTGGGGTTCGAAATGAC
CGACCAAGCGACGCCCAACCTGCCATCACGATGGCCGCAATAAAATATCTTTATTTTCATTACATCTGTG
TGTTGGTTTTTTGTGTGAATCGATAGCGATAAGGATCCGCGTATGGTGCACTCTCAGTACAATCTGCTCT
GATGCCGCATAGTTAAGCCAGCCCCGACACCCGCCAACACCCGCTGACGCGCCCTGACGGGCTTGTCTGC
TCCCGGCATCCGCTTACAGACAAGCTGTGACCGTCTCCGGGAGCTGCATGTGTCAGAGGTTTTCACCGTC
ATCACCGAAACGCGCGAGACGAAAGGGCCTCGTGATACGCCTATTTTTATAGGTTAATGTCATGATAATA
ATGGTTTCTTAGACGTCAGGTGGCACTTTTCGGGGAAATGTGCGCGGAACCCCTATTTGTTTATTTTTCT
AAATACATTCAAATATGTATCCGCTCATGAGACAATAACCCTGATAAATGCTTCAATAATATTGAAAAAG
GAAGAGTATGAGTATTCAACATTTCCGTGTCGCCCTTATTCCCTTTTTTGCGGCATTTTGCCTTCCTGTT
TTTGCTCACCCAGAAACGCTGGTGAAAGTAAAAGATGCTGAAGATCAGTTGGGTGCACGAGTGGGTTACA
TCGAACTGGATCTCAACAGCGGTAAGATCCTTGAGAGTTTTCGCCCCGAAGAACGTTTTCCAATGATGAG
CACTTTTAAAGTTCTGCTATGTGGCGCGGTATTATCCCGTATTGACGCCGGGCAAGAGCAACTCGGTCGC
CGCATACACTATTCTCAGAATGACTTGGTTGAGTACTCACCAGTCACAGAAAAGCATCTTACGGATGGCA
TGACAGTAAGAGAATTATGCAGTGCTGCCATAACCATGAGTGATAACACTGCGGCCAACTTACTTCTGAC
AACGATCGGAGGACCGAAGGAGCTAACCGCTTTTTTGCACAACATGGGGGATCATGTAACTCGCCTTGAT
CGTTGGGAACCGGAGCTGAATGAAGCCATACCAAACGACGAGCGTGACACCACGATGCCTGTAGCAATGG
CAACAACGTTGCGCAAACTATTAACTGGCGAACTACTTACTCTAGCTTCCCGGCAACAATTAATAGACTG
GATGGAGGCGGATAAAGTTGCAGGACCACTTCTGCGCTCGGCCCTTCCGGCTGGCTGGTTTATTGCTGAT
AAATCTGGAGCCGGTGAGCGTGGGTCTCGCGGTATCATTGCAGCACTGGGGCCAGATGGTAAGCCCTCCC
GTATCGTAGTTATCTACACGACGGGGAGTCAGGCAACTATGGATGAACGAAATAGACAGATCGCTGAGAT
AGGTGCCTCACTGATTAAGCATTGGTAACTGTCAGACCAAGTTTACTCATATATACTTTAGATTGATTTA
AAACTTCATTTTTAATTTAAAAGGATCTAGGTGAAGATCCTTTTTGATAATCTCATGACCAAAATCCCTT
AACGTGAGTTTTCGTTCCACTGAGCGTCAGACCCCGTAGAAAAGATCAAAGGATCTTCTTGAGATCCTTT
TTTTCTGCGCGTAATCTGCTGCTTGCAAACAAAAAAACCACCGCTACCAGCGGTGGTTTGTTTGCCGGAT
CAAGAGCTACCAACTCTTTTTCCGAAGGTAACTGGCTTCAGCAGAGCGCAGATACCAAATACTGTTCTTC
TAGTGTAGCCGTAGTTAGGCCACCACTTCAAGAACTCTGTAGCACCGCCTACATACCTCGCTCTGCTAAT
CCTGTTACCAGTGGCTGCTGCCAGTGGCGATAAGTCGTGTCTTACCGGGTTGGACTCAAGACGATAGTTA
CCGGATAAGGCGCAGCGGTCGGGCTGAACGGGGGGTTCGTGCACACAGCCCAGCTTGGAGCGAACGACCT
ACACCGAACTGAGATACCTACAGCGTGAGCTATGAGAAAGCGCCACGCTTCCCGAAGGGAGAAAGGCGGA
CAGGTATCCGGTAAGCGGCAGGGTCGGAACAGGAGAGCGCACGAGGGAGCTTCCAGGGGGAAACGCCTGG
TATCTTTATAGTCCTGTCGGGTTTCGCCACCTCTGACTTGAGCGTCGATTTTTGTGATGCTCGTCAGGGG
GGCGGAGCCTATGGAAAAACGCCAGCAACGCGGCCTTTTTACGGTTCCTGGCCTTTTGCTGGCCTTTTGC
TCACATGGCTCGACAGATCT
Features (pLannotate 1.2.2; 20 found; start..end, strand, type, name):
    140..517     +  enhancer       CMV enhancer: human cytomegalovirus immediate early enhancer
    518..729     +  promoter       CMV promoter: human cytomegalovirus (CMV) immediate early promoter
    890..1022    +  intron         chimeric intron: chimera between introns from human β-globin and immunoglobulin heavy chain genes
   1067..1085    +  promoter       T7 promoter: promoter for bacteriophage T7 RNA polymerase
   1107..1493    +  CDS            MS2: bacteriophage MS2 coat protein binds to a specific stem-loop structure in the viral RNA (Peabody, 1993)
   1536..1562    +  CDS            3xHA (fragment): three tandem HA epitope tags
   1619..1636    -  promoter       T3 promoter (fragment): promoter for bacteriophage T3 RNA polymerase
   1654..1775    -  polyA_signal   SV40 poly(A) signal: SV40 polyadenylation signal
   1798..1866    -  CDS            large T antigen (fragment): large T antigen from SV40 (simian virus 40)
   1890..1957    +  CDS            lacZα (fragment): LacZα fragment of β-galactosidase; lacZ fragment
   1961..2389    +  rep_origin     f1 ori (sequence partly withheld): f1 bacteriophage origin of replication; arrow indicates direction of (+) strand synthesis
   2417..2468    -  misc_feature   bom (fragment): basis of mobility region from pBR322
   2533..2890    +  promoter       SV40 promoter: SV40 enhancer and early promoter
   2941..3732    +  CDS            neo: KKA2_KLEPN - Also known as kan, nptII. Experimental evidence at protein level: Swiss-Prot protein existence level 1. Resistance to kanamycin, neomycin, paromomycin, ribostamycin, butirosin and gentamicin B. From Klebsiella pneumoniae.
   3799..3847    +  polyA_signal   poly(A) signal: synthetic polyadenylation signal
   3867..3921    -  misc_feature   bom (fragment): basis of mobility region from pBR322
   4023..4058    -  CDS            rop (fragment): Rop protein, which maintains plasmids at low copy number; rop
   4153..4257    +  promoter       AmpR promoter: bla
   4258..5118    +  CDS            AmpR: β-lactamase; bla; confers resistance to ampicillin, carbenicillin, and related antibiotics
   5289..5877    +  rep_origin     ori: high-copy-number ColE1/pMB1/pBR322/pUC origin of replication
