[The description below was written by a language model from this plasmid's Addgene catalogue record and pLannotate feature annotations shown in this document.]
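Description:
pCIneo-MS2-HA_V is an empty mammalian expression backbone of about 5.95 kb derived from pCI-neo, designed so that a protein of interest can be expressed as a fusion to the bacteriophage MS2 coat protein and an HA epitope. It is maintained in E. coli as a high-copy plasmid through a ColE1/pUC-type origin and selected with ampicillin via the β-lactamase gene. An f1 origin is also present, which allows single-stranded DNA production. For selection in mammalian cells, the backbone carries a neomycin phosphotransferase cassette driven by the SV40 enhancer/early promoter and terminated by a synthetic poly(A) signal, permitting G418 selection of stable transfectants.

The expression unit consists of the human CMV immediate early enhancer and promoter followed by the chimeric β-globin/immunoglobulin intron typical of pCI vectors, which generally improves mRNA processing and expression. A T7 promoter sits just upstream of the coding region and can support in vitro transcription. The annotated coding sequence comprises the MS2 coat protein followed by a short segment matching a single HA repeat, then a region before the SV40 late poly(A) signal where a cloning site presumably lies; the record lists no insert and does not describe the cloning sites or reading frame. Small annotated fragments such as T3 promoter, lacZα, bom and rop are backbone remnants.

Because MS2 coat protein binds a specific RNA stem-loop, fusions made in vectors of this type are commonly used to tether a protein to a reporter mRNA carrying MS2 binding sites, with the HA tag allowing detection. The record itself states only that this is a mammalian expression vector.
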