Addgene plasmid #147742: pCIneo-MS2-HA_V
Purpose: (Empty Backbone) Mammalian Expression vector
Depositing lab: Elisa Izaurralde. Depositing organization: Max Planck Institute for Developmental Biology.
Backbone
  Vector backbone: pCI-neo
  Vector type: Mammalian Expression
Growth in bacteria
  Bacterial resistance: Ampicillin, 100 μg/mL
  Growth temperature: 37°C
  Growth strain: DH5alpha
  Copy number: High Copy
Gene/Insert
  Gene/Insert name: None
Terms and licenses: Academic/Nonprofit Terms; Industry Terms: Not Available to Industry
Depositor comments: Plasmids from this collection were made available to the research community and donated after the lab closed. Please note that the sequence provided by the depositing laboratory may be theoretical/predicted or based on Sanger sequencing results. There may be discrepancies between sequencing results obtained by Addgene and the depositor sequence. If an Addgene verified sequence is not available, please contact before placing your order to request that our lab fully sequence the plasmid.
How to cite: pCIneo-MS2-HA_V was a gift from Elisa Izaurralde (Addgene plasmid # 147742 ; http://n2t.net/addgene:147742 ; RRID:Addgene_147742)
